>Addgene plasmid #44264 | K15/pGL3 | addgene partial sequence | sequence record 61147 | LucNRev 5'-CCTTATGCAGTTGCTCTCC-3'
ATGGCGCCGGGCCTTTCTTTATGTTTTTGGCGTCTTCCATGGTGGCTTTACCAACAGTACCGGAATGCCA
AGCTTACTTAGATCGCAGATCCAAAGAATTCCTGTCCCTAGCAAGCAGGAGAGACTCTAGCAAGAGTGTC
TGAGCTGGACTGAAAGCAGCCTGCAGTGCCTGTTGCCCCTAGCCTGGGACTCCTTATAAACCCTTCAGAG
GGGGTGGGGGCCTCGCCTCCTCCCCTTGAGCGGAGCCAACTCCTCTGCCTTCCAGACAAACACAGCTGCC
CGCACACCTCCACAGAACTCACTTGTAGGGAGTTTTTCTTTTCCTTTTTTTTTTTCTCTTAATGCAACAA
AAGAGATGATTCAGAATTAATGGGGTTTTGCCCTAGGCCATAGTTTTAACACTGGGATTACAGGTTCATT
TCTCACTCTAGGAGAAAGAGCACACTCTCACCATAGCACACTTTCTGAGGTTTCTCGTGTCCCATCCCGT
TAGAGCAGCTAGGCCCCCCACTGACAGCTTGTGGGCCTCACCCCTAGGTAGGTAGCTCCCTGCTCTCAGG
TTCTCCCATGGCTGCTGGGTGCTGACGATTCAAAGGGCCTGTGCGTGAGCCTCCGAGACATGGAAGTCCC
TAGGAGTGAGAGCACAGGTATCCTCGGGGCAAACTGGGGACAGAAGAGAGGGTCTTGAGTCAAGTCCCAA
CTAAGGTAACCAGTATCTGTCCCCCTGTCCCATCCCTGGTGCCTGAGAATGTTCTTTCCTACTCCCACCA
CTCAGCTTCCAGAAGTCCCTCCTGCCTCTGCAGTTCCCCCCACTCCCCCACCCACCCCCAGCCAATGACC
TGGCTGGTTCACAAAAGCCCAGAAGGTTTGAGCTGACAGAAGTCTGATTGA
