>Addgene plasmid #44264 | K15/pGL3 | addgene partial sequence | sequence record 61655 | RVprimer3 5'-CTAGCAAAATAGGCTGTCCC-3'
ACATTTCTCTATCGATAGGTACCGAGCTCTTACGCGTGCTAGCCCGGGTGGAAAATCGATGGGCCCGCGG
CCGCTCTAGAAGTACTCTCGAGATCTGAGCTACCAGCGAGACTCCCCTGGGAAGGGGCCTGACTGGGGTG
ATAAAAGTTTACTCTAACCCCTCCCTCGACTTGTCAATAAAACTATCCTCCAAGGGAAAAAGGATACCTT
GCTTATTTCAGCCGATGAGGGATGGGTCATGTCTTAGCCCCTTGTTTTACTTGAACCAAAGTCCACCCTG
TCCCAGGACAGGGAGAGGGGGCAAGAGCATATTGCTAGAGCTATGGCAATTCGGGTTAGATAAATGACCT
GTACAGAGGGAATCGTTCTTTTCGACAATCTTGTTTCCCCTTCAGAGAGCTAGTGGGGTTTAGAGAGGTC
TGGTGGTCGGTTGTACACGTAACTGCTGCAATACACAGTAATAAAAAGTGAGGTGTGCACAGGCCAGAGG
TTAATATAAGCAGCTTCTGTACTCACCCCTCTGTCCTTCAGAGACAAGGTCTGAGCCTGCGGCTCACTGA
TTTAGTTGGGTTGCCCAGCTGGTGAGTTCCAGGGACCCACTTTGCCTCCTCGTGTTGAGATTGCAGAATG
CCACCCCCTCTACCCACGTGTTCTGGCGATCACACTCAGGTTGTCAGGCTTGGTGGCACACACCTTTACT
CACAAAGTCACCTTGTAGCCCCACACCGGCGCTTCATGTGGGAGCTGGGGATTTGAACTCTGACCCTCA
