[The description below was written by a language model from this plasmid's Addgene catalogue record.]
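Description:
K15/pGL3 (also recorded as K15(-4.8)-pGL3) is a luciferase reporter plasmid built on pGL3-Basic, a promoterless firefly luciferase vector designed for testing candidate regulatory sequences in mammalian cells. The complete plasmid is about 9.8 kb, of which roughly 4.8 kb is backbone. It is propagated in E. coli under ampicillin selection. The record lists no mammalian drug selection marker: the "selectable marker" field names only luciferase, which serves as a reporter rather than a true selection. No feature table accompanies the record, so details such as the replication origin and polyadenylation signals are not explicitly documented here.

The insert is a fragment of about 5 kb from the mouse keratin 15 (Krt15) promoter, designated the -4.8 fragment. It was amplified by high-fidelity PCR from mouse genomic DNA, first cloned into an intermediate vector using XhoI and EcoRI sites added through the primers, and then subcloned into pGL3-Basic upstream of the luciferase coding sequence. The 5′ XhoI site is retained, while the 3′ cloning junction is not recorded. Because pGL3-Basic has no promoter of its own, luciferase output reflects the transcriptional activity of the K15 fragment.

The construct is suited to transient transfection assays that measure K15 promoter activity. The whole promoter-luciferase unit can also be excised with XhoI and SalI as a linear transgene, consistent with the "mouse targeting" classification. The associated publication concerns use of the keratin 15 promoter to direct expression to putative epithelial stem cells of the hair follicle bulge.
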