Addgene plasmid #44264: K15/pGL3
Depositing lab: George Cotsarelis. Depositing organization: University of Pennsylvania. Publication: Keratin 15 promoter targets putative epithelial stem cells in the hair follicle bulge. Liu Y, Lyle S, Yang Z, Cotsarelis G. J Invest Dermatol. 2003 Nov;121(5):963-8. 10.1046/j.1523-1747.2003.12600.x PubMed 14708593.
Backbone
  Vector backbone: pGL3-Basic
  Backbone manufacturer: Promega
  Backbone size w/o insert (bp): 4818
  Total vector size (bp): 9800
  Vector type: Mammalian Expression, Mouse Targeting, Luciferase
  Selectable markers: Luciferase
Growth in bacteria
  Bacterial resistance: Ampicillin, 100 μg/mL
  Growth temperature: 37°C
  Growth strain: DH5alpha
  Copy number: Unknown
Gene/Insert
  Gene/Insert name: K15 promoter (-4.8) (alt names: Krt1-15 promoter; mouse keratin 15 promoter; Krt15 keratin 15)
  Species: M. musculus (mouse)
  Insert size (bp): 4961
  Mutation: Contains the murine K15 promoter (-4.8) fragment
  GenBank ID: NC_000077.6 AF542050
  Entrez Gene: Krt15 (a.k.a. RP23-217I3.2, AI528832, K15, Krt1-15)
  Promoter: murine K15 promoter (-4.8) fragment
  Tag / fusion protein: Luciferase (C terminal on backbone)
  Cloning method: Restriction Enzyme; 5′ cloning site XhoI (not destroyed); 3′ cloning site Unknown (unknown if destroyed)
  Sequencing primers: 5′ RVprimer3; 3′ LucNRev; EBV-rev
Terms and licenses: Academic/Nonprofit Terms; Industry Terms: Not Available to Industry
Depositor comments: Alternate plasmid name: K15(-4.8)-pGL3 The K15 promoter was cloned from C57 BL/SJ mouse genomic DNA (isolated from tail) by PCR using the Supermix High Fidelity Kit (GIBCO). The sequences of the forward and reverse primers were CTGAGCTACCAGCGAGACTCC (K15F1) and TTCCTGTCCCTAGCAAGCAGGAGAG (K15R1), respectively. XhoI and EcoRI restriction sequences were added to the 5' end of forward and reverse primers respectively for subsequent cloning of the PCR product into PBK/CMV vector (Stratagene). The promoter fragment was then subcloned into pGL3-Basic (Promega). The entire K15 promoter-luciferase transgene can be released by digestion with XhoI/SalI.
How to cite: K15/pGL3 was a gift from George Cotsarelis (Addgene plasmid # 44264 ; http://n2t.net/addgene:44264 ; RRID:Addgene_44264)
